>Addgene plasmid #22102 | HA-p73α-pcDNA3 | depositor full sequence | sequence record 10145 | Author sequence
GACGGATCGGGAGATCTCCCGATCCCCTATGGTCGACTCTCAGTACAATCTGCTCTGATGCCGCATAGTT
AAGCCAGTATCTGCTCCCTGCTTGTGTGTTGGAGGTCGCTGAGTAGTGCGCGAGCAAAATTTAAGCTACA
ACAAGGCAAGGCTTGACCGACAATTGCATGAAGAATCTGCTTAGGGTTAGGCGTTTTGCGCTGCTTCGCG
ATGTACGGGCCAGATATACGCGTTGACATTGATTATTGACTAGTTATTAATAGTAATCAATTACGGGGTC
ATTAGTTCATAGCCCATATATGGAGTTCCGCGTTACATAACTTACGGTAAATGGCCCGCCTGGCTGACCG
CCCAACGACCCCCGCCCATTGACGTCAATAATGACGTATGTTCCCATAGTAACGCCAATAGGGACTTTCC
ATTGACGTCAATGGGTGGACTATTTACGGTAAACTGCCCACTTGGCAGTACATCAAGTGTATCATATGCC
AAGTACGCCCCCTATTGACGTCAATGACGGTAAATGGCCCGCCTGGCATTATGCCCAGTACATGACCTTA
TGGGACTTTCCTACTTGGCAGTACATCTACGTATTAGTCATCGCTATTACCATGGTGATGCGGTTTTGGC
AGTACATCAATGGGCGTGGATAGCGGTTTGACTCACGGGGATTTCCAAGTCTCCACCCCATTGACGTCAA
TGGGAGTTTGTTTTGGCACCAAAATCAACGGGACTTTCCAAAATGTCGTAACAACTCCGCCCCATTGACG
CAAATGGGCGGTAGGCGTGTACGGTGGGAGGTCTATATAAGCAGAGCTCTCTGGCTAACTAGAGAACCCA
CTGCTTACTGGCTTATCGAAATTAATACGACTCACTATAGGGAGACCCAAGCTTGGTACCGAGCTCGGAT
CTCTATGGCTTACCCATACGATGTTCCAGATTACGCTAGCATGGCCCAGTCCACCGCCACCTCCCCTGAT
GGGGGCACCACGTTTGAGCACCTCTGGAGCTCTCTGGAACCAGACAGCACCTACTTCGACCTTCCCCAGT
CAAGCCGGGGGAATAATGAGGTGGTGGGCGGAACGGATTCCAGCATGGACGTCTTCCACCTGGAGGGCAT
GACTACATCTGTCATGGCCCAGTTCAATCTGCTGAGCAGCACCATGGACCAGATGAGCAGCCGCGCGGCC
TCGGCCAGCCCCTACACCCCAGAGCACGCCGCCAGCGTGCCCACCCACTCGCCCTACGCACAACCCAGCT
CCACCTTCGACACCATGTCGCCGGCGCCTGTCATCCCCTCCAACACCGACTACCCCGGACCCCACCACTT
TGAGGTCACTTTCCAGCAGTCCAGCACGGCCAAGTCAGCCACCTGGACGTACTCCCCGCTCTTGAAGAAA
CTCTACTGCCAGATCGCCAAGACATGCCCCATCCAGATCAAGGTGTCCACCCCGCCACCCCCAGGCACTG
CCATCCGGGCCATGCCTGTTTACAAGAAAGCGGAGCACGTGACCGACGTCGTGAAACGCTGCCCCAACCA
CGAGCTCGGGAGGGACTTCAACGAAGGACAGTCTGCTCCAGCCAGCCACCTCATCCGCGTGGAAGGCAAT
AATCTCTCGCAGTATGTGGATGACCCTGTCACCGGCAGGCAGAGCGTCGTGGTGCCCTATGAGCCACCAC
AGGTGGGGACGGAATTCACCACCATCCTGTACAACTTCATGTGTAACAGCAGCTGTGTAGGGGGCATGAA
CCGGCGGCCCATCCTCATCATCATCACCCTGGAGATGCGGGATGGGCAGGTGCTGGGCCGCCGGTCCTTT
GAGGGCCGCATCTGCGCCTGTCCTGGCCGCGACCGAAAAGCTGATGAGGACCACTACCGGGAGCAGCAGG
CCCTGAACGAGAGCTCCGCCAAGAACGGGGCCGCCAGCAAGCGTGCCTTCAAGCAGAGCCCCCCTGCCGT
CCCCGCCCTTGGTGCCGGTGTGAAGAAGCGGCGGCATGGAGACGAGGACACGTACTACCTTCAGGTGCGA
GGCCGGGAGAACTTTGAGATCCTGATGAAGCTGAAAGAGAGCCTGGAGCTGATGGAGTTGGTGCCGCAGC
CACTGGTGGACTCCTATCGGCAGCAGCAGCAGCTCCTACAGAGGCCGAGTCACCTACAGCCCCCGTCCTA
CGGGCCGGTCCTCTCGCCCATGAACAAGGTGCACGGGGGCATGAACAAGCTGCCCTCCGTCAACCAGCTG
GTGGGCCAGCCTCCCCCGCACAGTTCGGCAGCTACACCCAACCTGGGGCCCGTGGGCCCCGGGATGCTCA
ACAACCATGGCCACGCAGTGCCAGCCAACGGCGAGATGAGCAGCAGCCACAGCGCCCAGTCCATGGTCTC
GGGGTCCCACTGCACTCCGCCACCCCCCTACCACGCCGACCCCAGCCTCGTCAGTTTTTTAACAGGATTG
GGGTGTCCAAACTGCATCGAGTATTTCACCTCCCAAGGGTTACAGAGCATTTACCACCTGCAGAACCTGA
CCATTGAGGACCTGGGGGCCCTGAAGATCCCCGAGCAGTACCGCATGACCATCTGGCGGGGCCTGCAGGA
CCTGAAGCAGGGCCACGACTACAGCACCGCGCAGCAGCTGCTCCGCTCTAGCAACGCGGCCACCATCTCC
ATCGGCGGCTCAGGGGAACTGCAGCGCCAGCGGGTCATGGAGGCCGTGCACTTCCGCGTGCGCCACACCA
TCACCATCCCCAACCGCGGCGGCCCAGGCGGCGGCCCTGACGAGTGGGCGGACTTCGGCTTCGACCTGCC
CGACTGCAAGGCCCGCAAGCAGCCCATCAAGGAGGAGTTCACGGAGGCCGAGATCCACTGAGGGCCACGC
CTGAAGCCGAATTCTGCAGATATCCATCACACTGGCGGCCGCTCGAGCATGCATCTAGAGGGCCCTATTC
TATAGTGTCACCTAAATGCTAGAGCTCGCTGATCAGCCTCGACTGTGCCTTCTAGTTGCCAGCCATCTGT
TGTTTGCCCCTCCCCCGTGCCTTCCTTGACCCTGGAAGGTGCCACTCCCACTGTCCTTTCCTAATAAAAT
GAGGAAATTGCATCGCATTGTCTGAGTAGGTGTCATTCTATTCTGGGGGGTGGGGTGGGGCAGGACAGCA
AGGGGGAGGATTGGGAAGACAATAGCAGGCATGCTGGGGATGCGGTGGGCTCTATGGCTTCTGAGGCGGA
AAGAACCAGCTGGGGCTCTAGGGGGTATCCCC
[124 nt withheld, positions 3253-3376]
C
[32 nt withheld, positions 3378-3409]
CA
[57 nt withheld, positions 3412-3468]
A
[49 nt withheld, positions 3470-3518]
CCTTTGACGTTGGAGTCCACGTTCTTT
[37 nt withheld, positions 3546-3582]
ACCCTATCTCGGTCTATTCTTTTGATTTATAAGGGATTTTGGGGATTTCGGCCTATTGGTTAAAAAATGA
GCTGATTTAACAAAAATTTAACGCGAATTAATTCTGTGGAATGTGTGTCAGTTAGGGTGTGGAAAGTCCC
CAGGCTCCCCAGGCAGGCAGAAGTATGCAAAGCATGCATCTCAATTAGTCAGCAACCAGGTGTGGAAAGT
CCCCAGGCTCCCCAGCAGGCAGAAGTATGCAAAGCATGCATCTCAATTAGTCAGCAACCATAGTCCCGCC
CCTAACTCCGCCCATCCCGCCCCTAACTCCGCCCAGTTCCGCCCATTCTCCGCCCCATGGCTGACTAATT
TTTTTTATTTATGCAGAGGCCGAGGCCGCCTCTGCCTCTGAGCTATTCCAGAAGTAGTGAGGAGGCTTTT
TTGGAGGCCTAGGCTTTTGCAAAAAGCTCCCGGGAGCTTGTATATCCATTTTCGGATCTGATCAAGAGAC
AGGATGAGGATCGTTTCGCATGATTGAACAAGATGGATTGCACGCAGGTTCTCCGGCCGCTTGGGTGGAG
AGGCTATTCGGCTATGACTGGGCACAACAGACAATCGGCTGCTCTGATGCCGCCGTGTTCCGGCTGTCAG
CGCAGGGGCGCCCGGTTCTTTTTGTCAAGACCGACCTGTCCGGTGCCCTGAATGAACTGCAGGACGAGGC
AGCGCGGCTATCGTGGCTGGCCACGACGGGCGTTCCTTGCGCAGCTGTGCTCGACGTTGTCACTGAAGCG
GGAAGGGACTGGCTGCTATTGGGCGAAGTGCCGGGGCAGGATCTCCTGTCATCTCACCTTGCTCCTGCCG
AGAAAGTATCCATCATGGCTGATGCAATGCGGCGGCTGCATACGCTTGATCCGGCTACCTGCCCATTCGA
CCACCAAGCGAAACATCGCATCGAGCGAGCACGTACTCGGATGGAAGCCGGTCTTGTCGATCAGGATGAT
CTGGACGAAGAGCATCAGGGGCTCGCGCCAGCCGAACTGTTCGCCAGGCTCAAGGCGCGCATGCCCGACG
GCGAGGATCTCGTCGTGACCCATGGCGATGCCTGCTTGCCGAATATCATGGTGGAAAATGGCCGCTTTTC
TGGATTCATCGACTGTGGCCGGCTGGGTGTGGCGGACCGCTATCAGGACATAGCGTTGGCTACCCGTGAT
ATTGCTGAAGAGCTTGGCGGCGAATGGGCTGACCGCTTCCTCGTGCTTTACGGTATCGCCGCTCCCGATT
CGCAGCGCATCGCCTTCTATCGCCTTCTTGACGAGTTCTTCTGAGCGGGACTCTGGGGTTCGAAATGACC
GACCAAGCGACGCCCAACCTGCCATCACGAGATTTCGATTCCACCGCCGCCTTCTATGAAAGGTTGGGCT
TCGGAATCGTTTTCCGGGACGCCGGCTGGATGATCCTCCAGCGCGGGGATCTCATGCTGGAGTTCTTCGC
CCACCCCAACTTGTTTATTGCAGCTTATAATGGTTACAAATAAAGCAATAGCATCACAAATTTCACAAAT
AAAGCATTTTTTTCACTGCATTCTAGTTGTGGTTTGTCCAAACTCATCAATGTATCTTATCATGTCTGTA
TACCGTCGACCTCTAGCTAGAGCTTGGCGTAATCATGGTCATAGCTGTTTCCTGTGTGAAATTGTTATCC
GCTCACAATTCCACACAACATACGAGCCGGAAGCATAAAGTGTAAAGCCTGGGGTGCCTAATGAGTGAGC
TAACTCACATTAATTGCGTTGCGCTCACTGCCCGCTTTCCAGTCGGGAAACCTGTCGTGCCAGCTGCATT
AATGAATCGGCCAACGCGCGGGGAGAGGCGGTTTGCGTATTGGGCGCTCTTCCGCTTCCTCGCTCACTGA
CTCGCTGCGCTCGGTCGTTCGGCTGCGGCGAGCGGTATCAGCTCACTCAAAGGCGGTAATACGGTTATCC
ACAGAATCAGGGGATAACGCAGGAAAGAACATGTGAGCAAAAGGCCAGCAAAAGGCCAGGAACCGTAAAA
AGGCCGCGTTGCTGGCGTTTTTCCATAGGCTCCGCCCCCCTGACGAGCATCACAAAAATCGACGCTCAAG
TCAGAGGTGGCGAAACCCGACAGGACTATAAAGATACCAGGCGTTTCCCCCTGGAAGCTCCCTCGTGCGC
TCTCCTGTTCCGACCCTGCCGCTTACCGGATACCTGTCCGCCTTTCTCCCTTCGGGAAGCGTGGCGCTTT
CTCAATGCTCACGCTGTAGGTATCTCAGTTCGGTGTAGGTCGTTCGCTCCAAGCTGGGCTGTGTGCACGA
ACCCCCCGTTCAGCCCGACCGCTGCGCCTTATCCGGTAACTATCGTCTTGAGTCCAACCCGGTAAGACAC
GACTTATCGCCACTGGCAGCAGCCACTGGTAACAGGATTAGCAGAGCGAGGTATGTAGGCGGTGCTACAG
AGTTCTTGAAGTGGTGGCCTAACTACGGCTACACTAGAAGGACAGTATTTGGTATCTGCGCTCTGCTGAA
GCCAGTTACCTTCGGAAAAAGAGTTGGTAGCTCTTGATCCGGCAAACAAACCACCGCTGGTAGCGGTGGT
TTTTTTGTTTGCAAGCAGCAGATTACGCGCAGAAAAAAAGGATCTCAAGAAGATCCTTTGATCTTTTCTA
CGGGGTCTGACGCTCAGTGGAACGAAAACTCACGTTAAGGGATTTTGGTCATGAGATTATCAAAAAGGAT
CTTCACCTAGATCCTTTTAAATTAAAAATGAAGTTTTAAATCAATCTAAAGTATATATGAGTAAACTTGG
TCTGACAGTTACCAATGCTTAATCAGTGAGGCACCTATCTCAGCGATCTGTCTATTTCGTTCATCCATAG
TTGCCTGACTCCCCGTCGTGTAGATAACTACGATACGGGAGGGCTTACCATCTGGCCCCAGTGCTGCAAT
GATACCGCGAGACCCACGCTCACCGGCTCCAGATTTATCAGCAATAAACCAGCCAGCCGGAAGGGCCGAG
CGCAGAAGTGGTCCTGCAACTTTATCCGCCTCCATCCAGTCTATTAATTGTTGCCGGGAAGCTAGAGTAA
GTAGTTCGCCAGTTAATAGTTTGCGCAACGTTGTTGCCATTGCTACAGGCATCGTGGTGTCACGCTCGTC
GTTTGGTATGGCTTCATTCAGCTCCGGTTCCCAACGATCAAGGCGAGTTACATGATCCCCCATGTTGTGC
AAAAAAGCGGTTAGCTCCTTCGGTCCTCCGATCGTTGTCAGAAGTAAGTTGGCCGCAGTGTTATCACTCA
TGGTTATGGCAGCACTGCATAATTCTCTTACTGTCATGCCATCCGTAAGATGCTTTTCTGTGACTGGTGA
GTACTCAACCAAGTCATTCTGAGAATAGTGTATGCGGCGACCGAGTTGCTCTTGCCCGGCGTCAATACGG
GATAATACCGCGCCACATAGCAGAACTTTAAAAGTGCTCATCATTGGAAAACGTTCTTCGGGGCGAAAAC
TCTCAAGGATCTTACCGCTGTTGAGATCCAGTTCGATGTAACCCACTCGTGCACCCAACTGATCTTCAGC
ATCTTTTACTTTCACCAGCGTTTCTGGGTGAGCAAAAACAGGAAGGCAAAATGCCGCAAAAAAGGGAATA
AGGGCGACACGGAAATGTTGAATACTCATACTCTTCCTTTTTCAATATTATTGAAGCATTTATCAGGGTT
ATTGTCTCATGAGCGGATACATATTTGAATGTATTTAGAAAAATAAACAAATAGGGGTTCCGCGCACATT
TCCCCGAAAAGTGCCACCTGACGTC
Features (pLannotate 1.2.2; 22 found; start..end, strand, type, name):
     36..80      -  misc_feature   bom (fragment): basis of mobility region from pBR322
    235..614     +  enhancer       CMV enhancer: human cytomegalovirus immediate early enhancer
    615..818     +  promoter       CMV promoter: human cytomegalovirus (CMV) immediate early promoter
    814..847     +  LTR            5' LTR (truncated) (fragment): truncated 5' long terminal repeat (LTR) from HIV-1
    863..881     +  promoter       T7 promoter: promoter for bacteriophage T7 RNA polymerase
    921..947     +  CDS            3xHA (fragment): three tandem HA epitope tags
    951..2858    +  CDS            TP73: P73_HUMAN - Also known as P73. Experimental evidence at protein level: Swiss-Prot protein existence level 1. Participates in the apoptotic response to DNA damage. Isoforms containing the transactivation domain are pro-apoptotic, isoforms lacking the domain are anti-apoptotic and block the function of p53 and transactivating p73 isoforms. May be a tumor suppressor protein. From Homo sapiens (Human).
   2939..2957    -  promoter       SP6 promoter: promoter for bacteriophage SP6 RNA polymerase
   2983..3207    +  polyA_signal   bGH poly(A) signal: bovine growth hormone polyadenylation signal
   3211..3232    +  promoter       SV40 promoter (fragment): SV40 enhancer and early promoter
   3253..3681    +  rep_origin     f1 ori (sequence partly withheld): f1 bacteriophage origin of replication; arrow indicates direction of (+) strand synthesis
   3695..4025    +  promoter       SV40 promoter: SV40 enhancer and early promoter
   4092..4883    +  CDS            neo: KKA2_KLEPN - Also known as kan, nptII. Experimental evidence at protein level: Swiss-Prot protein existence level 1. Resistance to kanamycin, neomycin, paromomycin, ribostamycin, butirosin and gentamicin B. From Klebsiella pneumoniae.
   4907..5065    +  CDS            ble (fragment): BLE_KLEPN - Experimental evidence at protein level: Swiss-Prot protein existence level 1. Binding protein with a strong affinity to the bleomycin family of antibiotics. Binds to CL990; an antimitotic-antibiotic compound. From Klebsiella pneumoniae.
   5060..5181    +  polyA_signal   SV40 poly(A) signal: SV40 polyadenylation signal
   5254..5270    -  protein_bind   lac operator: The lac repressor binds to the lac operator to inhibit transcription in E. coli. This inhibition can be relieved by adding lactose or isopropyl-β-D-thiogalactopyranoside (IPTG). lac repressor encoded by lacI
   5278..5308    -  promoter       lac promoter: promoter for the E. coli lac operon
   5323..5344    -  protein_bind   CAP binding site: CAP binding activates transcription in the presence of cAMP. E. coli catabolite activator protein
   5357..5449    -  CDS            lacI (fragment): lac repressor; lacI; The lac repressor binds to the lac operator to inhibit transcription in E. coli. This inhibition can be relieved by adding lactose or isopropyl-β-D-thiogalactopyranoside (IPTG).
   5632..6220    -  rep_origin     ori: high-copy-number ColE1/pMB1/pBR322/pUC origin of replication
   6391..7251    -  CDS            AmpR: β-lactamase; bla; confers resistance to ampicillin, carbenicillin, and related antibiotics
   7252..7356    -  promoter       AmpR promoter: bla
