[The description below was written by a language model from this plasmid's Addgene catalogue record and pLannotate feature annotations shown in this document.]
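Description:
HA-p73α-pcDNA3 is a mammalian expression plasmid built on the pcDNA3 backbone, carrying the wild-type human TP73 cDNA (the alpha isoform, as indicated by the name) with an N-terminal HA epitope tag. The insert of roughly 2 kb was placed between HindIII and XbaI sites, both of which remain intact, giving a total construct of about 7.4 kb. In bacteria the plasmid is maintained at high copy through a ColE1/pUC-type origin and selected with ampicillin via the β-lactamase gene. An f1 origin is also present, which would allow single-stranded DNA production.

Expression of the tagged protein in mammalian cells is driven by the human cytomegalovirus immediate early enhancer and promoter, and transcripts are terminated by the bovine growth hormone polyadenylation signal. The annotation detects a short HA sequence immediately upstream of the TP73 open reading frame. It is scored as a fragment of a 3xHA element, and its length is consistent with a single HA copy. T7 and SP6 promoters flank the insert, providing sequencing primer sites and the option of in vitro transcription. A separate cassette, consisting of the SV40 early promoter, the neomycin phosphotransferase gene and an SV40 poly(A) signal, permits G418 selection of stably transfected cells. Small annotated fragments such as the truncated HIV LTR, ble, lacI and lac promoter elements appear to be backbone remnants or similarity hits rather than functional parts.

p73 is a p53-related protein implicated in the apoptotic response, and the associated publication concerns its ability to induce apoptosis. The construct is suited to transient or stable overexpression of p73α, with the HA tag enabling detection or immunoprecipitation.
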