Addgene plasmid #22102: HA-p73α-pcDNA3
Depositing lab: William Kaelin. Depositing organization: Dana-Farber Cancer Institute. Publication: p73 is a simian [correction of human] p53-related protein that can induce apoptosis. Jost CA, Marin MC, Kaelin WG. Nature. 1997 Sep 11. 389(6647):191-4. 10.1038/38298 PubMed 9296498.
Backbone
  Vector backbone: pcDNA3
  Backbone manufacturer: Invitrogen
  Backbone size w/o insert (bp): 5352
  Vector type: Mammalian Expression
  Selectable markers: Neomycin (select with G418)
Growth in bacteria
  Bacterial resistance: Ampicillin, 100 μg/mL
  Growth temperature: 37°C
  Growth strain: DH5alpha
  Growth instructions: DH5alpha or simliar
  Copy number: High Copy
Gene/Insert
  Gene/Insert name: tumor protein p73 (alt name: TP73)
  Species: H. sapiens (human)
  Insert size (bp): 2035
  Mutation: wt cDNA
  GenBank ID: NM_005427
  Entrez Gene: TP73 (a.k.a. CILD47, P73)
  Tag / fusion protein: HA-tag (N terminal on insert)
  Cloning method: Restriction Enzyme; 5′ cloning site Hind III (not destroyed); 3′ cloning site Xba I (not destroyed)
  Sequencing primers: 5′ T7 or CMV-forward; 3′ SP6 or BGH-reverse
Terms and licenses: Academic/Nonprofit Terms; Industry Terms: Not Available to Industry
How to cite: HA-p73α-pcDNA3 was a gift from William Kaelin (Addgene plasmid # 22102 ; http://n2t.net/addgene:22102 ; RRID:Addgene_22102)
