>Addgene plasmid #22102 | HA-p73α-pcDNA3 | addgene partial sequence | sequence record 148108 | CMV-F 5'-CGCAAATGGGCGGTAGGCGTG-3'
ACTAGAGAACCCACTGCTTACTGGCTTATCGAAATTAATACGACTCACTATAGGGAGACCCAAGCTTGGT
ACCGAGCTCGGATCTCTATGGCTTACCCATACGATGTTCCAGATTACGCTAGCATGGCCCAGTCCACCGC
CACCTCCCCTGATGGGGGCACCACGTTTGAGCACCTCTGGAGCTCTCTGGAACCAGACAGCACCTACTTC
GACCTTCCCCAGTCAAGCCGGGGGAATAATGAGGTGGTGGGCGGAACGGATTCCAGCATGGACGTCTTCC
ACCTGGAGGGCATGACTACATCTGTCATGGCCCAGTTCAATCTGCTGAGCAGCACCATGGACCAGATGAG
CAGCCGCGCGGCCTCGGCCAGCCCCTACACCCCAGAGCACGCCGCCAGCGTGCCCACCCACTCGCCCTAC
GCACAACCCAGCTCCACCTTCGACACCATGTCGCCGGCGCCTGTCATCCCCTCCAACACCGACTACCCCG
GACCCCACCACTTTGAGGTCACTTTCCAGCAGTCCAGCACGGCCAAGTCAGCCACCTGGACGTACTCCCC
GCTCTTGAAGAAACTCTACTGCCAGATCGCCAAGACATGCCCCATCCAGATCAAGGTGTCCACCCCGCCA
CCCCCAGGCACTGCCATCCGGGCCATGCCTGTTTACAAGAAAGCGGAGCACGTGACCGACGTCGTGAAAC
GCTGCCCCAACCACGAGCTCGGGAGGGACTTCAACGAAGGACAGTCTGCTCCAGCCAGCCACCTCATCCG
CGTGGAAGGCAATAATCTCTCGCAGTATGTGGATGACCCTGTCACCGGCAGGCAGAGCGTCGTGGTGCCC
TATGAGCCACCACAGGTGGGGACGGAATTCACCACCATCCTGTACAACTTCATGTGTAACAGCAGCTGTG
TAGGGG
