>Addgene plasmid #22102 | HA-p73α-pcDNA3 | addgene partial sequence | sequence record 148109 | BGH-rev 5'-TAGAAGGCACAGTCGAGG-3'
AATAGGGCCCTCTAGATGCATGCTCGAGCGGCCGCCAGTGTGATGGATATCTGCAGAATTCGGCTTCAGG
CGTGGCCCTCAGTGGATCTCGGCCTCCGTGAACTCCTCCTTGATGGGCTGCTTGCGGGCCTTGCAGTCGG
GCAGGTCGAAGCCGAAGTCCGCCCACTCGTCAGGGCCGCCGCCTGGGCCGCCGCGGTTGGGGATGGTGAT
GGTGTGGCGCACGCGGAAGTGCACGGCCTCCATGACCCGCTGGCGCTGCAGTTCCCCTGAGCCGCCGATG
GAGATGGTGGCCGCGTTGCTAGAGCGGAGCAGCTGCTGCGCGGTGCTGTAGTCGTGGCCCTGCTTCAGGT
CCTGCAGGCCCCGCCAGATGGTCATGCGGTACTGCTCGGGGATCTTCAGGGCCCCCAGGTCCTCAATGGT
CAGGTTCTGCAGGTGGTAAATGCTCTGTAACCCTTGGGAGGTGAAATACTCGATGCAGTTTGGACACCCC
AATCCTGTTAAAAAACTGACGAGGCTGGGGTCGGCGTGGTAGGGGGGTGGCGGAGTGCAGTGGGACCCCG
AGACCATGGACTGGGCGCTGTGGCTGCTGCTCATCTCGCCGTTGGCTGGCACTGCGTGGCCATGGTTGTT
GAGCATCCCGGGGCCCACGGGCCCCAGGTTGGGTGTAGCTGCCGAACTGTGCGGGGGAGGCTGGCCCACC
AGCTGGTTGACGGAGGGCAGCTTGTTCATGCCCCCGTGCACCTTGTTCATGGGCGAGAGGACCGGCCCGT
AGGACGGGGGCTGTAGGTGACTCGGCCTCTGTAGGAGCTGCTGCTGCTGCCGATAGGAGTCCACCAGTGG
CTGCGGCACCAACTCCATCAGCTCCAGGCTCTCTTTCAGCTTCATCAGGATCTCAAAGTTCTCCCGGCCT
C
